>Addgene plasmid #43692 | III-TCGC | depositor partial sequence | sequence record 58957 | III-TCGC sequence 426 bps
CGTCTCGGCTCACCCCAGAGCAGGTCGTGGCCATTGCCTCGAATGGAGGGGGCAAACAGGCGTTGGAAAC
CGTACAACGATTGCTGCCGGTGCTGTGCCAAGCGCACGGACTCACCCCAGAGCAGGTCGTGGCGATCGCA
AGCCACGACGGAGGAAAGCAAGCCTTGGAAACAGTACAGAGGCTGTTGCCTGTGCTGTGCCAAGCGCACG
GCCTCACCCCAGAGCAGGTCGTGGCAATCGCGAGCAATAACGGCGGAAAACAGGCTTTGGAAACGGTGCA
GAGGCTCCTTCCAGTGCTGTGCCAAGCGCACGGATTAACCCCAGAGCAGGTCGTGGCGATCGCAAGCCAC
GACGGAGGAAAGCAAGCCTTGGAAACAGTACAGAGGCTGTTGCCTGTGCTGTGCCAAGCGCACGGACTCA
GAGACG
