>Addgene plasmid #43692 | III-TCGC | addgene partial sequence | sequence record 61781 | M13-F20 5'-TGTAAAACGACGGCCAGT-3'
GGGCGAATTGGGCCCTCTAGATGCATGCTCGAGCGGCCGCCAGTGTGATGGATATCTGCAGAATTCGCCC
TTAGTATCTTTCCTGTGCCCACGTCTCTGAGTCCGTGCGCTTGGCACAGCACAGGCAACAGCCTCTGTAC
TGTTTCCAAGGCTTGCTTTCCTCCGTCGTGGCTTGCGATCGCCACGACCTGCTCTGGGGTTAATCCGTGC
GCTTGGCACAGCACTGGAAGGAGCCTCTGCACCGTTTCCAAAGCCTGTTTTCCGCCGTTATTGCTCGCGA
TTGCCACGACCTGCTCTGGGGTGAGGCCGTGCGCTTGGCACAGCACAGGCAACAGCCTCTGTACTGTTTC
CAAGGCTTGCTTTCCTCCGTCGTGGCTTGCGATCGCCACGACCTGCTCTGGGGTGAGTCCGTGCGCTTGG
CACAGCACCGGCAGCAATCGTTGTACGGTTTCCAACGCCTGTTTGCCCCCTCCATTCGAGGCAATGGCCA
CGACCTGCTCTGGGGTGAGCCGAGACGCGCTAGGACGGCATCTATATAAGGGCGAATTCCAGCACACTGG
CGGCCGTTACTAGTGGATCCGAGCTCGGTACCAAGCTTGATGCATAGCTTGAGTATTCTATAGTGTCACC
TAAATAGCTTGGCGTAATCATGGTCATAGCTGTTTCCTGTGTGAAATTGTTATCCGCTCACAATTCCACA
CAACATACGAGCCGGAAGCATAAAGTGTAAAGCCTGGGGTGCCTAATGAGTGAGCTAACTCACATTAATT
GCGTTGCGCTCACTGCCCGCTTTCCAGTCGGGAAACCTGTCGTGCCAGCTGCATTAATGAATCGGCCAAC
GCGCGGGGAGAGGCGGTTTGCGTATTGGGCGCTCTTCCGCTTCCTCGCTCACTGACTCGCTGCGCTCGGT
CGTTCGGCTGCGGCGAGCGGTATCAACTCACTCAAAGGCGTA
