[The description below was written by a language model from this plasmid's Addgene catalogue record.]
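Description:
III-TCGC is a bacterial cloning plasmid built on the commercial pCRII-TOPO backbone (about 4 kb without insert), into which a 426 bp synthetic fragment was introduced by TOPO cloning. It is a high-copy plasmid propagated in E. coli and carries both ampicillin and kanamycin resistance, as is standard for this backbone. The insert is flanked by T7 and M13-reverse priming sites, which are listed as the sequencing primers for verifying it. No feature table is supplied, so other backbone elements cannot be confirmed from the record.

The record describes the insert only by its name and as synthetic, without detailing its composition. The associated publication concerns a TALEN genome-editing system for generating human stem cell-based disease models, so the plasmid is evidently a component of a TALEN assembly library. Read in that context, the name suggests a pre-assembled block of TAL effector repeat modules that recognizes the four-base DNA sequence TCGC, with "III" probably indicating the position this block occupies in the ordered array. The 426 bp insert size is consistent with roughly four repeats of about 34 amino acids each plus short flanks, but this reading is an inference and is not stated in the record.

There is no promoter-driven expression cassette, tag or reporter recorded. The plasmid appears to serve purely as a storage and amplification vehicle for the fragment. The fragment would presumably be excised or amplified and joined with other position-specific modules to build a full-length custom TALEN DNA-binding domain in a separate expression vector.
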