Addgene plasmid #43692: III-TCGC
Depositing lab: Chad Cowan & Kiran Musunuru. Depositing organization: Harvard University. Publication: A TALEN Genome-Editing System for Generating Human Stem Cell-Based Disease Models. Ding Q, Lee YK, Schaefer EA, Peters DT, Veres A, Kim K, Kuperwasser N, Motola DL, Meissner TB, Hendriks WT, Trevisan M, Gupta RM, Moisan A, Banks E, Friesen M, Schinzel RT, Xia F, Tang A, Xia Y, Figueroa E, Wann A, Ahfeldt T, Daheron L, Zhang F, Rubin LL, Peng LF, Chung RT, Musunuru K, Cowan CA. Cell Stem Cell. 2012 Dec 12. pii: S1934-5909(12)00645-5. doi: 10.1016/j.stem.2012.11.011. PubMed 23246482.
Backbone
  Vector backbone: pCRII-TOPO
  Backbone manufacturer: Invitrogen
  Backbone size w/o insert (bp): 3973
  Vector type: Bacterial Cloning
Growth in bacteria
  Bacterial resistance: Ampicillin and Kanamycin, 100 & 50 μg/mL
  Growth temperature: 37°C
  Growth strain: Top10
  Copy number: High Copy
Gene/Insert
  Gene/Insert name: III-TCGC
  Species: Synthetic
  Insert size (bp): 426
  Cloning method: TOPO Cloning
  Sequencing primers: 5′ T7; 3′ M13-rev
Terms and licenses: Academic/Nonprofit Terms; Industry Terms: Not Available to Industry
How to cite: III-TCGC was a gift from Chad Cowan & Kiran Musunuru (Addgene plasmid # 43692 ; http://n2t.net/addgene:43692 ; RRID:Addgene_43692)
